Addgene plasmid #118265: pZH_tdPP7cp_ECFP
Purpose: Low-noise, tetracycline inducible expression of tdPP7cp-ECFP
Depositing lab: Zach Hensel. Depositing organization: Universidade Nova de Lisboa, Instituto de Tecnologia Quimica e Biologica Antonio Xavier NOVA (ITQB NOVA).
Backbone
  Vector backbone: pBAD33
  Vector type: Bacterial Expression
Growth in bacteria
  Bacterial resistance: Ampicillin, 100 μg/mL
  Growth temperature: 37°C
  Growth strain: DH5alpha
  Copy number: Low Copy
Gene/Insert
  Gene/Insert name: tdPP7cp-ECFP
  Promoter: pLtetO-1
  Cloning method: Gibson Cloning
  Sequencing primers: 5′ CTATGCGGCATCAGAGCAG
Terms and licenses: Academic/Nonprofit Terms; Industry Terms: Not Available to Industry
How to cite: pZH_tdPP7cp_ECFP was a gift from Zach Hensel (Addgene plasmid # 118265 ; http://n2t.net/addgene:118265 ; RRID:Addgene_118265)
