[The description below was written by a language model from this plasmid's Addgene catalogue record and pLannotate feature annotations shown in this document.]
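Description:
pZH_tdPP7cp_ECFP is a bacterial expression plasmid of about 5 kb, listed as built on the pBAD33 backbone, for low-noise, tetracycline-inducible production of a fluorescent PP7 coat protein fusion in E. coli. It replicates from a p15A origin, catalogued as low copy and compatible with ColE1-type plasmids in the same cell. Selection is with ampicillin through a β-lactamase gene under its own promoter. The annotation also picks up short fragments of bom, rop, RSF origin, lacI and a lac promoter/operator region. These appear to be backbone remnants rather than working parts of the design.

The payload is driven by PLtetO-1, a phage lambda PL derivative carrying tet operator sites. Downstream lies the tdPP7cp-ECFP fusion, in which a tandem dimer of the Pseudomonas phage PP7 coat protein is joined to the cyan fluorescent protein ECFP. The feature table annotates only one PP7 coat protein copy, immediately upstream of ECFP. An unannotated stretch of roughly 400 nt between the promoter and that copy is large enough to hold the first copy of the tandem dimer, although the record does not confirm this. A tetR coding sequence follows ECFP on the same strand, ahead of an rrnB T1 terminator, and no separate promoter is annotated for it. This layout suggests that the repressor is co-transcribed with the fusion, forming a negative autoregulatory loop that would fit the stated low-noise behaviour. Tetracycline-class inducers relieve TetR binding at the operators.

PP7 coat protein binds specific PP7 RNA hairpins, so a fluorescent fusion like this is typically used to label and image hairpin-tagged transcripts in live bacteria. The record itself states only the expression purpose.
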