Features (pLannotate 1.2.2; 18 found; start..end, strand, type, name):
    137..188     +  misc_feature   bom (fragment): basis of mobility region from pBR322
    189..262     +  promoter       PLtetO-1 promoter: modified phage lambda PL promoter with tet operator sites (Lutz and Bujard, 1997)
    673..1035    +  CDS            COAT_BPPP7: Experimental evidence at protein level: Swiss-Prot protein existence level 1. Forms the phage shell; binds to the phage RNA. From Pseudomonas phage PP7 (Bacteriophage PP7).
   1051..1767    +  CDS            ECFP: ECFP is a basic (constitutively fluorescent) cyan fluorescent protein published in 1996, derived from Aequorea victoria. It has low acid sensitivity.
   1794..2414    +  CDS            tetR: TETR2_ECOLX - Experimental evidence at protein level: Swiss-Prot protein existence level 1. TetR is the repressor of the tetracycline resistance element; its N-terminal region forms a helix-turn-helix structure and binds DNA. Binding of tetracycline to TetR reduces the repressor affinity for the tetracycline resistance gene (tetA) promoter operator sites. From Escherichia coli.
   2421..2438    -  misc_feature   MCS (fragment): pBluescript multiple cloning site
   2462..2508    +  terminator     rrnB T1 terminator: transcription terminator T1 from the E. coli rrnB gene
   2551..2567    -  protein_bind   lac operator: The lac repressor binds to the lac operator to inhibit transcription in E. coli. This inhibition can be relieved by adding lactose or isopropyl-β-D-thiogalactopyranoside (IPTG). lac repressor encoded by lacI
   2575..2605    -  promoter       lac promoter: promoter for the E. coli lac operon
   2620..2641    -  protein_bind   CAP binding site: CAP binding activates transcription in the presence of cAMP. E. coli catabolite activator protein
   2654..2746    -  CDS            lacI (fragment): lac repressor; lacI; The lac repressor binds to the lac operator to inhibit transcription in E. coli. This inhibition can be relieved by adding lactose or isopropyl-β-D-thiogalactopyranoside (IPTG).
   2748..2881    -  rep_origin     RSF ori (fragment): Plasmids containing the RSF 1030 origin of replication can be propagated in E. coli cells that contain additional plasmids with compatible origins.
   2918..2939    +  misc_feature   bom (fragment): basis of mobility region from pBR322
   3038..3093    -  rep_origin     RSF ori (fragment): Plasmids containing the RSF 1030 origin of replication can be propagated in E. coli cells that contain additional plasmids with compatible origins.
   3181..3726    -  rep_origin     p15A ori: Plasmids containing the medium-copy-number p15A origin of replication can be propagated in E. coli cells that contain a second plasmid with the ColE1 origin.
   3917..4777    -  CDS            AmpR: β-lactamase; bla; confers resistance to ampicillin, carbenicillin, and related antibiotics
   4778..4882    -  promoter       AmpR promoter: bla
   4977..35      +  CDS            rop (fragment) (across the origin): Rop protein, which maintains plasmids at low copy number; rop
>Addgene plasmid #118265 | pZH_tdPP7cp_ECFP | addgene full sequence | sequence record 229511 | Addgene NGS Result
TCGCGCGTTTCGGTGATGACGGTGAAAACCTCTGACACATGCAGCTCCCGGAGACGGTCACAGCTTGTCT
GTAAGCGGATGCCGGGAGCAGACAAGCCCGTCAGGGCGCGTCAGCGGGTGTTGGCGGGTGTCGGGGCTGG
CTTAACTATGCGGCATCAGAGCAGATTGTACTGAGAGTGCACCATATGTCCCTATCAGTGATAGAGATTG
ACATCCCTATCAGTGATAGAGATACTGAGCACATCAGCAGGACGCACTGACCGAATTCATTAAAGAGGAG
AAAGGTACCGCATGTCTAAAACTATCGTGCTGTCTGTTGGTGAAGCAACCCGCACCCTGACTGAAATTCA
GTCTACTGCTGATCGCCAAATCTTCGAAGAAAAAGTTGGTCCGCTGGTTGGCCGTCTGCGTCTGACTGCT
TCCCTGCGTCAGAACGGCGCGAAGACCGCGTATCGCGTTAATCTGAAACTGGATCAAGCGGACGTAGTGG
ACTCTGGTCTGCCGAAAGTTCGCTACACGCAGGTGTGGTCTCACGACGTTACCATCGTTGCTAATTCCAC
CGAAGCCAGCCGTAAGTCCCTCTACGACCTCACCAAGAGCCTGGTTGCAACCTCTCAGGTTGAGGATCTG
GTGGTCAACCTGGTACCACTGGGCCGCGCAGATCCGCTGGCATCTAAAACCATCGTTCTGTCCGTGGGCG
AAGCGACCCGTACCCTGACTGAGATCCAGTCTACCGCGGATCGCCAGATTTTTGAAGAAAAGGTAGGCCC
GCTGGTTGGCCGCCTGCGTCTGACCGCGAGCCTGCGCCAGAACGGTGCAAAAACCGCTTATCGTGTGAAC
CTGAAGCTGGATCAGGCCGATGTTGTAGACAGCGGCCTGCCGAAGGTACGTTACACTCAGGTTTGGTCCC
ACGATGTTACCATCGTGGCAAACTCTACCGAAGCTAGTCGTAAAAGCCTGTACGATCTCACGAAATCCCT
GGTCGCTACCTCCCAGGTGGAAGATCTGGTGGTTAACCTGGTTCCACTGGGTCGCCCGCCGGTTGCCACC
ATGGTGAGCAAGGGCGAGGAGCTGTTCACCGGGGTGGTGCCCATCCTGGTCGAGCTGGACGGCGACGTAA
ACGGCCACAAGTTCAGCGTGTCCGGCGAGGGCGAGGGCGATGCCACCTACGGCAAGCTGACCCTGAAGTT
CATCTGCACCACCGGCAAGCTGCCCGTGCCCTGGCCCACCCTCGTGACCACCCTGACCTGGGGCGTGCAG
TGCTTCAGCCGCTACCCCGACCACATGAAGCAGCACGACTTCTTCAAGTCCGCCATGCCCGAAGGCTACG
TCCAGGAGCGCACCATCTTCTTCAAGGACGACGGCAACTACAAGACCCGCGCCGAGGTGAAGTTCGAGGG
CGACACCCTGGTGAACCGCATCGAGCTGAAGGGCATCGACTTCAAGGAGGACGGCAACATCCTGGGGCAC
AAGCTGGAGTACAACTACATCAGCCACAACGTCTATATCACCGCCGACAAGCAGAAGAACGGCATCAAGG
CCAACTTCAAGATCCGCCACAACATCGAGGACGGCAGCGTGCAGCTCGCCGACCACTACCAGCAGAACAC
CCCCATCGGCGACGGCCCCGTGCTGCTGCCCGACAACCACTACCTGAGCACCCAGTCCGCCCTGAGCAAA
GACCCCAACGAGAAGCGCGATCACATGGTCCTGCTGGAGTTCGTGACCGCCGCCGGGATCACTCTCGGCA
TGGATGAACTGTATAAGTAATAATCTAGCAGGAGGATTTCACCATGTCTAGATTAGATAAAAGTAAAGTG
ATTAACAGCGCATTAGAGCTGCTTAATGAGGTCGGAATCGAAGGTTTAACAACCCGTAAACTCGCCCAGA
AGCTAGGTGTAGAGCAGCCTACATTGTATTGGCATGTAAAAAATAAGCGGGCTTTGCTCGACGCCTTAGC
CATTGAGATGTTAGATAGGCACCATACTCACTTTTGCCCTTTAGAAGGGGAAAGCTGGCAAGATTTTTTA
CGTAATAACGCTAAAAGTTTTAGATGTGCTTTACTAAGTCATCGCGATGGAGCAAAAGTACATTTAGGTA
CACGGCCTACAGAAAAACAGTATGAAACTCTCGAAAATCAATTAGCCTTTTTATGCCAACAAGGTTTTTC
ACTAGAGAATGCATTATATGCACTCAGCGCTGTGGGGCATTTTACTTTAGGTTGCGTATTGGAAGATCAA
GAGCATCAAGTCGCTAAAGAAGAAAGGGAAACACCTACTACTGATAGTATGCCGCCATTATTACGACAAG
CTATCGAATTATTTGATCACCAAGGTGCAGAGCCAGCCTTCTTATTCGGCCTTGAATTGATCATCTGCGG
ATTAGAAAAACAACTTAAATGTGAAAGTGGGTCTTAATAACTGCAGCCCGGGGGATCCCATGGTACGCGT
GCTAGAGGCATCAAATAAAACGAAAGGCTCAGTCGAAAGACTGGGCCTTTCGTTTTATAAGCTTGGCGTA
ATCATGGTCATAGCTGTTTCCTGTGTGAAATTGTTATCCGCTCACAATTCCACACAACATACGAGCCGGA
AGCATAAAGTGTAAAGCCTGGGGTGCCTAATGAGTGAGCTAACTCACATTAATTGCGTTGCGCTCACTGC
CCGCTTTCCAGTCGGGAAACCTGTCGTGCCAGCTGCATTAATGAATCGGCCAACGCGCGGGGAGAGGCGG
TTTGCGTATTGGGCGCTCTTCCGCTTCCTCGCTCACTGACTCGCTGCGCTCGGTCGTTCGGCTGCGGCGA
GCGGTATCAGCTCACTCAAAGGCGGTAATACGGTTATCCACAGAATCAGGGGATAACGCAGGAAAGAACA
TGTGAGCAAAAGGCCAGCAAAAGGCCAGGAACCGTAAAAAGGCGCGCTAGCGGAGTGTATACTGGCTTAC
TATGTTGGCACTGATGAGGGTGTCAGTGAAGTGCTTCATGTGGCAGGAGAAAAAAGGCTGCACCGGTGCG
TCAGCAGAATATGTGATACAGGATATATTCCGCTTCCTCGCTCACTGACTCGCTACGCTCGGTCGTTCGA
CTGCGGCGAGCGGAAATGGCTTACGAACGGGGCGGAGATTTCCTGGAAGATGCCAGGAAGATACTTAACA
GGGAAGTGAGAGGGCCGCGGCAAAGCCGTTTTTCCATAGGCTCCGCCCCCCTGACAAGCATCACGAAATC
TGACGCTCAAATCAGTGGTGGCGAAACCCGACAGGACTATAAAGATACCAGGCGTTTCCCCCTGGCGGCT
CCCTCGTGCGCTCTCCTGTTCCTGCCTTTCGGTTTACCGGTGTCATTCCGCTGTTATGGCCGCGTTTGTC
TCATTCCACGCCTGACACTCAGTTCCGGGTAGGCAGTTCGCTCCAAGCTGGACTGTATGCACGAACCCCC
CGTTCAGTCCGACCGCTGCGCCTTATCCGGTAACTATCGTCTTGAGTCCAACCCGGAAAGACATGCAAAA
GCACCACTGGCAGCAGCCACTGGTAATTGATTTAGAGGAGTTAGTCTTGAAGTCATGCGCCGGTTAAGGC
TAAACTGAAAGGACAAGTTTTGGTGACTGCGCTCCTCCAAGCCAGTTACCTCGGTTCAAAGAGTTGGTAG
CTCAGAGAACCTTCGAAAAACCGCCCTGCAAGGCGGTTTTTTCGTTTTCAGAGCAAGAGATTACGCGCAG
ACCAAAACGATCTCAAGAAGATCATCTTATTAATCAGATAAAATATAGATCTTTTCTACGGGGTCTGACG
CTCAGTGGAACGAAAACTCACGTTAAGGGATTTTGGTCATGAGATTATCAAAAAGGATCTTCACCTAGAT
CCTTTTAAATTAAAAATGAAGTTTTAAATCAATCTAAAGTATATATGAGTAAACTTGGTCTGACAGTTAC
CAATGCTTAATCAGTGAGGCACCTATCTCAGCGATCTGTCTATTTCGTTCATCCATAGTTGCCTGACTCC
CCGTCGTGTAGATAACTACGATACGGGAGGGCTTACCATCTGGCCCCAGTGCTGCAATGATACCGCGAGA
CCCACGCTCACCGGCTCCAGATTTATCAGCAATAAACCAGCCAGCCGGAAGGGCCGAGCGCAGAAGTGGT
CCTGCAACTTTATCCGCCTCCATCCAGTCTATTAATTGTTGCCGGGAAGCTAGAGTAAGTAGTTCGCCAG
TTAATAGTTTGCGCAACGTTGTTGCCATTGCTACAGGCATCGTGGTGTCACGCTCGTCGTTTGGTATGGC
TTCATTCAGCTCCGGTTCCCAACGATCAAGGCGAGTTACATGATCCCCCATGTTGTGCAAAAAAGCGGTT
AGCTCCTTCGGTCCTCCGATCGTTGTCAGAAGTAAGTTGGCCGCAGTGTTATCACTCATGGTTATGGCAG
CACTGCATAATTCTCTTACTGTCATGCCATCCGTAAGATGCTTTTCTGTGACTGGTGAGTACTCAACCAA
GTCATTCTGAGAATAGTGTATGCGGCGACCGAGTTGCTCTTGCCCGGCGTCAATACGGGATAATACCGCG
CCACATAGCAGAACTTTAAAAGTGCTCATCATTGGAAAACGTTCTTCGGGGCGAAAACTCTCAAGGATCT
TACCGCTGTTGAGATCCAGTTCGATGTAACCCACTCGTGCACCCAACTGATCTTCAGCATCTTTTACTTT
CACCAGCGTTTCTGGGTGAGCAAAAACAGGAAGGCAAAATGCCGCAAAAAAGGGAATAAGGGCGACACGG
AAATGTTGAATACTCATACTCTTCCTTTTTCAATATTATTGAAGCATTTATCAGGGTTATTGTCTCATGA
GCGGATACATATTTGAATGTATTTAGAAAAATAAACAAATAGGGGTTCCGCGCACATTTCCCCGAAAAGT
GCCACCTGACGTCTAAGAAACCATTATTATCATGACATTAACCTATAAAAATAGGCGTATCACGAGGCCC
TTTCGTC
